Addgene plasmid #16515: BDS-2 3x WT (p53 binding site)
Depositing lab: Bert Vogelstein. Depositing organization: Johns Hopkins University and School of Medicine. Publication: 14-3-3 sigma is a p53-regulated inhibitor of G2/M progression. Hermeking H, Lengauer C, Polyak K, He TC, Zhang L, Thiagalingam S, Kinzler KW, Vogelstein B. Mol Cell. 1997 Dec . 1(1):3-11. 10.1016/S1097-2765(00)80002-7 PubMed 9659898.
Backbone
  Vector backbone: pBV-Luc
  Backbone manufacturer: Vogelstein Lab
  Backbone size w/o insert (bp): 4900
  Vector type: Mammalian Expression
Growth in bacteria
  Bacterial resistance: Ampicillin, 50 μg/mL
  Growth temperature: 37°C
  Growth strain: DH10B
  Copy number: High Copy
Gene/Insert
  Gene/Insert name: p53 binding site (alt name: 14-3-3 sigma promoter)
  Species: H. sapiens (human)
  Entrez Gene: SFN (a.k.a. YWHAS)
  Tag / fusion protein: Luciferase (C terminal on backbone)
  Cloning method: Restriction Enzyme; 5′ cloning site KpnI (not destroyed); 3′ cloning site KpnI (not destroyed)
  Sequencing primers: 5′ RVprimer3; 3′ LucNrev
Terms and licenses: Academic/Nonprofit Terms; Industry Terms: Not Available to Industry
Depositor comments: This reporter contains 3 copies of the wt p53-binding site from the 14-3-3 sigma promoter. The following oligonucleotide pairs were used: 5'-CCTGTAGCAT TAGCCCAGAC ATGTCCCTAC TCCGTAC-3' and 5'-GGAGTAGGGA CATGTCTGGG CTAATGCTAC AGGGTAC-3' for BDS-2.
How to cite: BDS-2 3x WT (p53 binding site) was a gift from Bert Vogelstein (Addgene plasmid # 16515 ; http://n2t.net/addgene:16515 ; RRID:Addgene_16515)
