[The description below was written by a language model from this plasmid's Addgene catalogue record.]
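Description:
BDS-2 3x WT (p53 binding site) is a luciferase reporter plasmid for mammalian cells, built on the pBV-Luc backbone (about 4.9 kb without insert). It is propagated in E. coli as a high-copy plasmid under ampicillin selection. The record does not list the bacterial origin of replication or any mammalian selection marker, and no feature table is provided, so the detailed layout of the backbone, including the nature of any minimal promoter sitting upstream of the luciferase gene, is not stated here.

The insert consists of three copies of the wild-type p53-binding site designated BDS-2, taken from the promoter of the human 14-3-3 sigma gene (SFN, also called YWHAS). The sites were assembled from annealed synthetic oligonucleotides and cloned into a single KpnI site, which is retained on both sides of the insert, placing the multimerised response element upstream of the backbone-encoded luciferase coding sequence. Although the catalogue lists luciferase as a C-terminal "tag", the insert is a regulatory DNA element rather than a coding sequence, so luciferase functions as a transcriptional readout rather than as a fusion partner.

In use, binding of p53 to the tandem BDS-2 elements is expected to drive luciferase expression, so light output reports on p53-dependent transactivation through this particular site. The construct comes from work identifying 14-3-3 sigma as a p53-regulated inhibitor of G2/M progression, and is suited to transient transfection assays testing whether p53 activates this element. The "WT" label implies comparison with altered-site reporters, though none is described in this record.
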