>Addgene plasmid #16515 | BDS-2 3x WT (p53 binding site) | addgene partial sequence | sequence record 23135 | 16515 with LucNrev
GGCGCCGGGCCTTTCTTTATGTTTTTGGCGTCTTCCATGGTGGCTTTACCAACAGTACCGGAATGCCAAG
CTTACTTAGATCGCAGATCTCGAGTACCGGATCCATTATATACCCTCTAGACCTTTGGCCTTACCCCCTT
TGGCCTTACCCCCTTTGGCCCTGCAGGCATGCAAGCTTCAGCTGCTCGAGCCCGGGCTAGCACGCGTAAG
AGCTCGGTACGGAGTAGGGACATGTCTGGGCTAATGCTACAGGGTACGGAGTAGGGACATGTCTGCACAC
ANNNCGNNGGGACCCGGNCNTGTTGGGGAGNAATGCCAGAAAGGGACTGNTGNCTNGAAAGTGGCGCGNN
AACCNCNAANGATGACTTGCCTTCACNTCCTTTTTGGCTTNNTCATCNCAAATTTTCAAGTNCTAATGTA
CTTCNTTGACCCNNGACACNACTAGCAGAAGACCGGCATGCGAATGAGAAATTG
